Addgene plasmid #160113: pRWJB006
Purpose: (Empty Backbone) Destination vector expressing plant-codon-optimized Cas9 under 35S promoter (BamHI and NotI), with sgRNAs be shuffled in; seed coat specific red fluorescence for screening trangene free
Depositing lab: Detlef Weigel. Depositing organization: Max Planck Institute for Developmental Biology. Publication: An efficient CRISPR vector toolbox for engineering large deletions in Arabidopsis thaliana. Wu R, Lucke M, Jang YT, Zhu W, Symeonidi E, Wang C, Fitz J, Xi W, Schwab R, Weigel D. Plant Methods. 2018 Aug 2;14:65. doi: 10.1186/s13007-018-0330-7. eCollection 2018. PubMed 30083222.
Backbone
  Vector backbone: pZ001
  Backbone manufacturer: Lampropoulos et al
  Backbone size (bp): 4114
  Modifications to backbone: Cassettes of pro::pcoCas9 and At2S3::mcherry are engineered into the backbone; and the cassette of ccdB-Chloramphenicol is replaced with proLacZ::LacZ expressing unit; BamHI and NotI are used to change the promoter for driving Cas9
  Vector type: Bacterial Expression, Plant Expression, CRISPR
  Promoter: 35S
  Selectable markers: red fluorescence
Growth in bacteria
  Bacterial resistance: Spectinomycin, 50 μg/mL
  Growth temperature: 30°C
  Growth strain: DH5alpha
  Copy number: Low Copy
Gene/Insert
  Cloning method: Restriction Enzyme
Terms and licenses: Academic/Nonprofit Terms; Industry Terms: Not Available to Industry
How to cite: pRWJB006 was a gift from Detlef Weigel (Addgene plasmid # 160113 ; http://n2t.net/addgene:160113 ; RRID:Addgene_160113)
