[The description below was written by a language model from this plasmid's Addgene catalogue record and pLannotate feature annotations shown in this document.]
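Description:
pRWJB006 is an Agrobacterium T-DNA binary destination vector for CRISPR/Cas9 genome editing in plants, built on the pZ001 backbone and developed as part of a toolbox for engineering large deletions in Arabidopsis thaliana. It is deposited as an empty backbone: no guide RNAs are present, and sgRNA units are meant to be shuffled in by the user. Outside the T-DNA borders the annotated 11.1 kb sequence carries a ColE1/pMB1-type origin for E. coli, the pSa origin characteristic of pGreen-type binary vectors (which normally need a helper plasmid to replicate in Agrobacterium), and an aadA gene conferring spectinomycin resistance. The catalogue lists it as low copy.

Between the left and right border repeats, a CaMV 35S promoter drives a 2xFLAG-tagged, plant-codon-optimized Streptococcus pyogenes Cas9 that contains the potato IV2 intron, terminated by the pea rbcS-E9 terminator. According to the record, BamHI and NotI sites allow the 35S promoter to be exchanged for another promoter. Downstream lies a lac promoter/operator–lacZα unit, which replaced the original ccdB–chloramphenicol cassette and marks the position where sgRNA cassettes are inserted, presumably allowing blue/white screening of recombinants.

The T-DNA also holds a reverse-oriented fluorescent protein gene ending in the MAS terminator. The automated annotation labels it as a Discosoma-derived "Blue102", but the catalogue identifies it as mCherry under the seed-specific At2S3 promoter, which the feature table does not annotate. Red seed fluorescence serves as the plant marker, letting users pick transformed seeds and later identify non-fluorescent, transgene-free progeny that retain the edit. Short fragments annotated as PDK intron, bom, RSF ori and lacI appear to be cloning remnants or partial annotation matches.
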