Features (pLannotate 1.2.2; 22 found; start..end, strand, type, name):
      1..23      +  misc_feature   LB T-DNA repeat: left border repeat from nopaline C58 T-DNA (truncated)
    559..900     +  promoter       CaMV 35S promoter: strong constitutive promoter from cauliflower mosaic virus
    933..980     +  CDS            2xFLAG: two tandem FLAG® epitope tags
   1032..5321    +  CDS            pcoCas9: Cas9 endonuclease from the Streptococcus pyogenes Type II CRISPR/Cas system plant codon-optimized Cas9 gene containing the potato IV2 intron
   5375..6016    +  terminator     E9 terminator: terminator and polyadenylation signal from the pea rbcS-E9 gene
   6057..6131    +  intron         PDK intron (fragment): pdk; modified pyruvate orthophosphate dikinase intron from Flaveria trinervia 3.0
   6230..6329    +  misc_feature   bom (fragment): basis of mobility region from pBR322
   6335..6492    -  CDS            lacZα (fragment): LacZα fragment of β-galactosidase; lacZ fragment
   6580..6602    -  protein_bind   lac operator (fragment): The lac repressor binds to the lac operator to inhibit transcription in E. coli. This inhibition can be relieved by adding lactose or isopropyl-β-D-thiogalactopyranoside (IPTG). lac repressor encoded by lacI
   6606..6636    -  promoter       lac promoter: promoter for the E. coli lac operon
   6651..6672    -  protein_bind   CAP binding site: CAP binding activates transcription in the presence of cAMP. E. coli catabolite activator protein
   6685..6777    -  CDS            lacI (fragment): lac repressor; lacI; The lac repressor binds to the lac operator to inhibit transcription in E. coli. This inhibition can be relieved by adding lactose or isopropyl-β-D-thiogalactopyranoside (IPTG).
   6779..6836    -  rep_origin     RSF ori (fragment): Plasmids containing the RSF 1030 origin of replication can be propagated in E. coli cells that contain additional plasmids with compatible origins.
   6861..7013    +  CDS            lacZα (fragment): LacZα fragment of β-galactosidase; lacZ fragment
   7019..7107    -  misc_feature   bom (fragment): basis of mobility region from pBR322
   7185..7437    -  terminator     MAS terminator: mannopine synthase terminator
   7446..8132    -  CDS            Blue102: Blue102 is a fluorescent protein published in 2010, derived from Discosoma sp..
   8607..8631    +  misc_feature   RB T-DNA repeat: right border repeat from nopaline C58 T-DNA
   8722..9310    -  rep_origin     ori: high-copy-number ColE1/pMB1/pBR322/pUC origin of replication
   9484..10269   -  CDS            aadA: S3AD_SHIFL - Experimental evidence at protein level: Swiss-Prot protein existence level 1. Mediates bacterial resistance to the antibiotics streptomycin and spectinomycin. From Shigella flexneri.
  10454..10555   +  CDS            TRA2_ECOLX (fragment): Protein predicted: Swiss-Prot protein existence level 4. Required for transposition of transposon Tn903. From Escherichia coli.
  10560..10995   +  rep_origin     pSa ori: origin of replication from bacterial plasmid pSa
>Addgene plasmid #160113 | pRWJB006 | addgene full sequence | sequence record 325470 | Addgene NGS Result
TGGCAGGATATATTGTGGTGTAACGTTCTCGAACTAGGCTCGGACGAAGTAAGCGGCCGCATTCGGTCCC
CAGATTAGCCTTTTCAATTTCAGAAAGAATGCTAACCCACAGATGGTTAGAGAGGCTTACGCAGCACGTC
TCATCAAGACGATCTACCCGAGCAATAATCTCCAGGAAATCAAATACCTTCCCAAGAAGGTTAAAGATGC
AGTCAAAAGATTCAGGACTAACTGCATCAAGAACACAGAGAAAGATATATTTCTCAAGATCAGAAGTACT
ATTCCAGTATGGACGATTCAAGGCTTGCTTCACAAACCAAGGCAAGTAATAGAGATTGGAGTCTCTAAAA
AGGTAGTTCCCACTGAATCAAAGGCCATGGAGTCAAAGATTCAAATAGAGGACCTAACAGAACTCGCCGT
AAAGACTGGCGAACAGTTCATACAGAGTCTCTTACGACTCAATGACAAGAAGAAAATCTTCGTCAACATG
GTGGAGCACGACACACTTGTCTACTCCAAAAATATCAAAGATACAGTCTCAGAAGACCAAAGGGCAATTG
AGACTTTTCAACAAAGGGTAATATCCGGAAACCTCCTCGGATTCCATTGCCCAGCTATCTGTCACTTTAT
TGTGAAGATAGTGGAAAAGGAAGGTGGCTCCTACAAATGCCATCATTGCGATAAAGGAAAGGCCATCGTT
GAAGATGCCTCTGCCGACAGTGGTCCCAAAGATGGACCCCCACCCACGAGGAGCATCGTGGAAAAAGAAG
ACGTTCCAACCACGTCTTCAAAGCAAGTGGATTGATGTGATATCTCCACTGACGTAAGGGATGACGCACA
ATCCCACTATCCTTCGCAAGACCCTTCCTCTATATAAGGAAGTTCATTTCATTTGGAGAGAACACGGGGG
ACGAGCTAACAGCGGATCCATGGATTACAAGGATGATGATGATAAGGATTACAAGGATGATGATGATAAG
ATGGCTCCAAAGAAGAAGAGAAAGGTTGGAATCCACGGAGTTCCAGCTGCTGATAAGAAGTACTCTATCG
GACTTGACATCGGAACCAACTCTGTTGGATGGGCTGTTATCACCGATGAGTACAAGGTTCCATCTAAGAA
GTTCAAGGTTCTTGGAAACACCGATAGACACTCTATCAAGAAGAACCTTATCGGTGCTCTTCTTTTCGAT
TCTGGAGAAACCGCTGAGGCTACCAGATTGAAGAGAACCGCTAGAAGAAGATACACCAGAAGAAAGAACA
GAATCTGCTACCTTCAGGAAATCTTCTCTAACGAGATGGCTAAGGTTGATGATTCTTTCTTCCACAGACT
TGAGGAGTCTTTCCTTGTTGAGGAGGATAAGAAGCACGAGAGACACCCAATCTTCGGAAACATCGTTGAT
GAGGTTGCTTACCACGAGAAGTACCCAACCATCTACCACCTTAGAAAGAAGTTGGTTGATTCTACCGATA
AGGCTGATCTTAGACTTATCTACCTTGCTCTTGCTCACATGATCAAGTTCAGAGGACACTTCCTTATCGA
GGGTGACCTTAACCCAGATAACTCTGATGTTGATAAGTTGTTCATCCAGCTTGTTCAGACCTACAACCAG
CTTTTCGAGGAGAACCCAATCAACGCTTCTGGAGTTGATGCTAAGGCTATCCTTTCTGCTAGACTTTCTA
AGTCTCGTAGACTTGAGAACCTTATCGCTCAGCTTCCAGGAGAGAAGAAGAACGGACTTTTCGGAAACCT
TATCGCTCTTTCTCTTGGACTTACCCCAAACTTCAAGTCTAACTTCGATCTTGCTGAGGATGCTAAGTTG
CAGCTTTCTAAGGATACCTACGATGATGATCTTGATAACCTTCTTGCTCAGATCGGAGATCAGTACGCTG
ATCTTTTCCTTGCTGCTAAGAACCTTTCTGATGCTATCCTTCTTTCTGACATCCTTAGAGTTAACACCGA
GATCACCAAGGCTCCACTTTCTGCTTCTATGATCAAGAGATACGATGAGCACCACCAGGATCTTACCCTT
TTGAAGGCTCTTGTTAGACAGCAGCTTCCAGAGAAGTACAAGGAAATCTTCTTCGATCAGTCTAAGAACG
GATACGCTGGATACATCGATGGAGGAGCTTCTCAGGAGGAGTTCTACAAGTTCATCAAGCCAATCCTTGA
GAAGATGGATGGAACCGAGGAGCTTCTTGTTAAGTTGAACAGAGAGGATCTTCTTAGAAAGCAGAGAACC
TTCGATAACGGATCTATCCCACACCAGATCCACCTTGGAGAGCTTCACGCTATCCTTCGTAGACAGGAGG
ATTTCTACCCATTCTTGAAGGATAACAGAGAGAAGATCGAGAAGATCCTTACCTTCAGAATCCCATACTA
CGTTGGACCACTTGCTAGAGGAAACTCTCGTTTCGCTTGGATGACCAGAAAGTCTGAGGAAACCATCACC
CCTTGGAACTTCGAGGAGGTAAGTTTCTGCTTCTACCTTTGATATATATATAATAATTATCATTAATTAG
TAGTAATATAATATTTCAAATATTTTTTTCAAAATAAAAGAATGTAGTATATAGCAATTGCTTTTCTGTA
GTTTATAAGTGTGTATATTTTAATTTATAACTTTTCTAATATATGACCAAAATTTGTTGATGTGCAGGTT
GTTGATAAGGGAGCTTCTGCTCAGTCTTTCATCGAGAGAATGACCAACTTCGATAAGAACCTTCCAAACG
AGAAGGTTCTTCCAAAGCACTCTCTTCTTTACGAGTACTTCACCGTTTACAACGAGCTTACCAAGGTTAA
GTACGTTACCGAGGGAATGAGAAAGCCAGCTTTCCTTTCTGGAGAGCAGAAGAAGGCTATCGTTGATCTT
CTTTTCAAGACCAACAGAAAGGTTACCGTTAAGCAGTTGAAGGAGGATTACTTCAAGAAGATCGAGTGCT
TCGATTCTGTTGAAATCTCTGGAGTTGAGGATAGATTCAACGCTTCTCTTGGAACCTACCACGATCTTTT
GAAGATCATCAAGGATAAGGATTTCCTTGATAACGAGGAGAACGAGGACATCCTTGAGGACATCGTTCTT
ACCCTTACCCTTTTCGAGGATAGAGAGATGATCGAGGAGAGACTCAAGACCTACGCTCACCTTTTCGATG
ATAAGGTTATGAAGCAGTTGAAGAGAAGAAGATACACCGGATGGGGTAGACTTTCTCGTAAGTTGATCAA
CGGAATCAGAGATAAGCAGTCTGGAAAGACCATCCTTGATTTCTTGAAGTCTGATGGATTCGCTAACAGA
AACTTCATGCAGCTTATCCACGATGATTCTCTTACCTTCAAGGAGGACATCCAGAAGGCTCAGGTTTCTG
GACAGGGAGATTCTCTTCACGAGCACATCGCTAACCTTGCTGGATCTCCAGCTATCAAGAAGGGAATCCT
TCAGACCGTTAAGGTTGTTGATGAGCTTGTTAAGGTTATGGGTAGACACAAGCCAGAGAACATCGTTATC
GAGATGGCTAGAGAGAACCAGACCACCCAGAAGGGACAGAAGAACTCTCGTGAGAGAATGAAGAGAATCG
AGGAGGGAATCAAGGAGCTTGGATCTCAAATCTTGAAGGAGCACCCAGTTGAGAACACCCAGCTTCAGAA
CGAGAAGTTGTACCTTTACTACCTTCAGAACGGAAGAGATATGTACGTTGATCAGGAGCTTGACATCAAC
AGACTTTCTGATTACGATGTTGATCACATCGTTCCACAGTCTTTCTTGAAGGATGATTCTATCGATAACA
AGGTTCTTACCCGTTCTGATAAGAACAGAGGAAAGTCTGATAACGTTCCATCTGAGGAGGTTGTTAAGAA
GATGAAGAACTACTGGAGACAGCTTCTTAACGCTAAGTTGATCACCCAGAGAAAGTTCGATAACCTTACC
AAGGCTGAGAGAGGAGGACTTTCTGAGCTTGATAAGGCTGGATTCATCAAGAGACAGCTTGTTGAAACCA
GACAGATCACCAAGCACGTTGCTCAGATCCTTGATTCTCGTATGAACACCAAGTACGATGAGAACGATAA
GTTGATCAGAGAGGTTAAGGTTATCACCTTGAAGTCTAAGTTGGTTTCTGATTTCAGAAAGGATTTCCAG
TTCTACAAGGTTAGAGAGATCAACAACTACCACCACGCTCACGATGCTTACCTTAACGCTGTTGTTGGAA
CCGCTCTTATCAAGAAGTACCCAAAGTTGGAGTCTGAGTTCGTTTACGGAGATTACAAGGTTTACGATGT
TAGAAAGATGATCGCTAAGTCTGAGCAGGAGATCGGAAAGGCTACCGCTAAGTACTTCTTCTACTCTAAC
ATCATGAACTTCTTCAAGACCGAGATCACCCTTGCTAACGGAGAGATCAGAAAGAGGCCACTTATCGAAA
CCAACGGAGAAACCGGAGAGATCGTTTGGGATAAGGGAAGAGATTTCGCTACCGTTAGAAAGGTTCTTTC
TATGCCACAGGTTAACATCGTTAAGAAAACCGAGGTTCAGACCGGAGGATTCTCTAAGGAGTCTATCCTT
CCAAAGAGAAACTCTGATAAGTTGATCGCTAGAAAGAAGGATTGGGACCCAAAGAAGTACGGAGGATTCG
ATTCTCCAACCGTTGCTTACTCTGTTCTTGTTGTTGCTAAGGTTGAGAAGGGAAAGTCTAAGAAGTTGAA
GTCTGTTAAGGAGCTTCTTGGAATCACCATCATGGAGCGTTCTTCTTTCGAGAAGAACCCAATCGATTTC
CTTGAGGCTAAGGGATACAAGGAGGTTAAGAAGGATCTTATCATCAAGTTGCCAAAGTACTCTCTTTTCG
AGCTTGAGAACGGAAGAAAGAGAATGCTTGCTTCTGCTGGAGAGCTTCAGAAGGGAAACGAGCTTGCTCT
TCCATCTAAGTACGTTAACTTCCTTTACCTTGCTTCTCACTACGAGAAGTTGAAGGGATCTCCAGAGGAT
AACGAGCAGAAGCAGCTTTTCGTTGAGCAGCACAAGCACTACCTTGATGAGATCATCGAGCAAATCTCTG
AGTTCTCTAAGAGAGTTATCCTTGCTGATGCTAACCTTGATAAGGTTCTTTCTGCTTACAACAAGCACAG
AGATAAGCCAATCAGAGAGCAGGCTGAGAACATCATCCACCTTTTCACCCTTACCAACCTTGGTGCTCCA
GCTGCTTTCAAGTACTTCGATACCACCATCGATAGAAAAAGATACACCTCTACCAAGGAGGTTCTTGATG
CTACCCTTATCCACCAGTCTATCACCGGACTTTACGAGACCAGAATCGATCTTTCTCAGCTTGGAGGAGA
TAAGAGACCAGCTGCTACCAAGAAGGCTGGACAGGCTAAGAAGAAGAAGTGAAAAGCTTTCGTTCGTATC
ATCGGTTTCGACAACGTTCGTCAAGTTCAATGCATCAGTTTCATTGCGCACACACCAGAATCCTACTGAG
TTTGAGTATTATGGCATTGGGAAAACTGTTTTTCTTGTACCATTTGTTGTGCTTGTAATTTACTGTGTTT
TTTATTCGGTTTTCGCTATCGAACTGTGAAATGGAAATGGATGGAGAAGAGTTAATGAATGATATGGTCC
TTTTGTTCATTCTCAAATTAATATTATTTGTTTTTTCTCTTATTTGTTGTGTGTTGAATTTGAAATTATA
AGAGATATGCAAACATTTTGTTTTGAGTAAAAATGTGTCAAATCGTGGCCTCTAATGACCGAAGTTAATA
TGAGGAGTAAAACACTTGTAGTTGTACCATTATGCTTATTCACTAGGCAACAAATATATTTTCAGACCTA
GAAAAGCTGCAAATGTTACTGAATACAAGTATGTCCTCTTGTGTTTTAGACATTTATGAACTTTCCTTTA
TGTAATTTTCCAGAATCCTTGTCAGATTCTAATCATTGCTTTATAATTATAGTTATACTCATGGATTTGT
AGTTGAGTATGAAAATATTTTTTAATGCATTTTATGACTTGCCAATTGATTGACAACATGCATCAATCGG
TACCACCTAGTAGAAGAGCTCAGTGAGACCGAATTCGCTTACTAAAAGCCAGATAACAGTATGCGTATTT
GCGCGCTGATTTTTGCGGTATAAGAATATATACTGATATGTATACCCGAAGTATGTCAAAAAGAGGTGTG
CTAAGCTTCGGATGCCGGGAGCAGACAAGCCCGTCAGGGCGCGTCAGCGGGTGTTGGCGGGTGTCGGGGC
TGGCTTAACTATGCGGCATCAGAGCAGATTGTACTGAGAGTGCACCATATGCGGTGTGAAATACCGCACA
GATGCGTAAGGAGAAAATACCGCATCAGGCGCCATTCGCCATTCAGGCTGCGCAACTGTTGGGAAGGGCG
ATCGGTGCGGGCCTCTTCGCTATTACGCCAGCTGGCGAAAGGGGGATGTGCTGCAAGGCGATTAAGTTGG
GTAACGCCAGGGTTTTCCCAGTCACGACGTTGTAAAACGACGGCCAGTGAATTCGAGCTCGGTACACAGG
GATCTTCAAGAGTCGACCTGCAGGCATGCAGGCTTGGCGTAATCATGGTCATAGCTGTTTCCTGTGTGAA
ATTGTTATCCGCTCACAATTCCACACAACATACGAGCCGGAAGCATAAAGTGTAAAGCCTGGGGTGCCTA
ATGAGTGAGCTAACTCACATTAATTGCGTTGCGCTCACTGCCCGCTTTCCAGTCGGGAAACCTGTCGTGC
CAGCTGCATTAATGAATCGGCCAACGCGCGGGGAGAGGCGGTTTGCGTATTGGGCGCTCTTCCGCTTCCT
CGCTCACTGACTCGCTGCGCTCGGTCGTTCGGCTGCGGCGAGCGGTATCACTAGTAGGAGGTAATCAATG
CTGGCCGTCGTTTTACAACGTCGTGACTGGGAAAACCCTGGCGTTACCCAACTTAATCGCCTTGCAGCAC
ATCCCCCTTTCGCCAGCTGGCGTAATAGCGAAGAGGCCCGCACCGATCGCCCTTCCCAACAGTTGCGCAG
CCTGAATGGCGAATGGCGCCTGATGCGGTATTTTCTCCTTACGCATCTGTGCGGTATTTCACACCGCATA
TGGTGCACTCTCAGTACAATCTGCTCTGATGCCGCATGATCATCTGGCGGACCTCTTCGGAGGTCCGCTT
TTTTTTCTCGAGGGTCTCAACTAGCTCTTCATGGGTATTCTAGAGATAATTTATTTGAAAATTCATAAGA
AAAGCAAACGTTACATGAATTGATGAAACAATACAAAGACAGATAAAGCCACGCACATTTAGGATATTGG
CCGAGATTACTGAATATTGAGTAAGATCACGGAATTTCTGACAGGAGCATGTCTTCAATTCAGCCCAAAT
GGCAGTTGAAATACTCAAACCGCCCCATATGCAGGAGCGGATCATTCATTGTTTGTTTGGTTGCCTTTGC
CAACATGGGAGTCCAAGAGCTCTCACTTGTACAGCTCGTCCATGCCGCCGGTGGAGTGGCGGCCCTCGGC
GCGTTCGTACTGTTCCACGATGGTGTAGTCCTCGTTGTGGGAGGTGATGTCCAACTTGATGTTGACGTTG
TAGGCGCCGGGCAGCTGCACGGGCTTCTTGGCCTTGTAGGTGGTCTTGACCTCAGCGTCGTAGTGGCCGC
CGTCCTTCAGCTTCAGCCTCTGCTTGATCTCGCCCTTCAGGGCGCCGTCCTCGGGGTACATCCGCTCGGA
GGAGGCCTCCCAGCCCATGGTCTTCTTCTGCATTACGGGGCCGTCGGAGGGGAAGTTGGTGCCGCGCAGC
TTCACCTTGTAGATGAACTCGCCGTCCTGCAGGGAGGAGTCCTGGGTCACGGTCACCACGCCGCCGTCCT
CGAAGTTCATCACGCGCTCCCACTTGAAGCCCTCGGGGAAGGACAGCTTCAAGTAGTCGGGGATGTCGGC
GGGGTGCTTCACGTAGGCCTTGGAGCCGTACATGAACTGAGGGGACAGGATGTCCCAGGCGAAGGGCAGG
GGGCCACCCTTGGTCACCTTCAGCTTGGCGGTCTGGGTGCCCTCGTAGGGGCGGCCCTCGCCCTCGCCCT
CGATCTCGAACTCGTGGCCGTTCACGGAGCCCTCCATGTGCACCTTGAAGCGCATGAACTCCTTGATGAT
GGCCATGTTATCCATTGTTCGTACCGTTTTGCTATTTGTGTATGTTTTCTTGTTTTGGTTTGAGTGAAGA
GTGTAGTGAAGGGTTGGTTTGTATTTATAGGTGAGAAAGGAGATTTGCATGGCAATCACGTGTAAGAATG
CATGCATGCATGAGTGTGTGTGGAGAGAGAGAGATGCTCTTACGTTGTTGTCGGGATTATGTGTTGGAAA
AGAGTGACAAGTGACGAACAAAACAATACCACTCATCATAGCTCCGCTTATGCATGCTATGTGTGATTTG
TAGCTCTTGTTCTGACATGACACTATGAACAATTTTTTAAAAAGAAGGTTAAACTTTTATTTAAATAAAA
ACCCTATGTTAATTTGGTTTCAATCGAGTAAGATGAGAAGTCAATCTTTTGATGGTAGCTAGTGATGTTG
GAAATATAGTTGTGCCAGCTTATCTAGACCAAGCATGCACAGCTGGCGTTCTCAGCCAGATCCCCTTGAC
AGGATATATTGGCGGGTAAACTAAGTCGCTGTATGTGTTTGTTTGAGATCTCATGTGAGCAAAAGGCCAG
CAAAAGGCCAGGAACCGTAAAAAGGCCGCGTTGCTGGCGTTTTTCCATAGGCTCCGCCCCCCTGACGAGC
ATCACAAAAATCGACGCTCAAGTCAGAGGTGGCGAAACCCGACAGGACTATAAAGATACCAGGCGTTTCC
CCCTGGAAGCTCCCTCGTGCGCTCTCCTGTTCCGACCCTGCCGCTTACCGGATACCTGTCCGCCTTTCTC
CCTTCGGGAAGCGTGGCGCTTTCTCATAGCTCACGCTGTAGGTATCTCAGTTCGGTGTAGGTCGTTCGCT
CCAAGCTGGGCTGTGTGCACGAACCCCCCGTTCAGCCCGACCGCTGCGCCTTATCCGGTAACTATCGTCT
TGAGTCCAACCCGGTAAGACACGACTTATCGCCACTGGCAGCAGCCACTGGTAACAGGATTAGCAGAGCG
AGGTATGTAGGCGGTGCTACAGAGTTCTTGAAGTGGTGGCCTAACTACGGCTACACTAGAAGAACAGTAT
TTGGTATCTGCGCTCTGCTGAAGCCAGTTACCTTCGGAAGAAGAGTTGGTAGCTCTTGATCCGGCAAACA
AACCACCGCTGGTAGCGGTGGTTTTTTTGTTTGCAAGCAGCAGATTACGCGCAGAAAAAAAGGATCTCAA
GAAGATCCTTTGATCTTTTCTACGGGGTCTGACGCTCAGTGGAACGAAAACTCACGTTAAGGGATTTTGG
TCATGAGATTATCAAAAAGGATCTTCACCTAGATCCTTTTAAATTAAAAATGAAGTTTTAAATCAATCTA
AAGTATATATGTGTAACATTGGTCTAGTGATTATTTGCCGACTACCTTGGTGATCTCGCCTTTCACGTAG
TGAACAAATTCTTCCAACTGATCTGCGCGCGAGGCCAAGCGATCTTCTTGTCCAAGATAAGCCTGCCTAG
CTTCAAGTATGACGGGCTGATACTGGGCCGGCAGGCGCTCCATTGCCCAGTCGGCAGCGACATCCTTCGG
CGCGATTTTGCCGGTTACTGCGCTGTACCAAATGCGGGACAACGTAAGCACTACATTTCGCTCATCGCCA
GCCCAGTCGGGCGGCGAGTTCCATAGCGTTAAGGTTTCATTTAGCGCCTCAAATAGATCCTGTTCAGGAA
CCGGATCAAAGAGTTCCTCCGCCGCTGGACCTACCAAGGCAACGCTATGTTCTCTTGCTTTTGTCAGCAA
GATAGCCAGATCAATGTCGATCGTGGCTGGCTCGAAGATACCTGCAAGAATGTCATTGCGCTGCCATTCT
CCAAATTGCAGTTCGCGCTTAGCTGGATAACGCCACGGAATGATGTCGTCGTGCACAACAATGGTGACTT
CTACAGCGCGGAGAATCTCGCTCTCTCCAGGGGAAGCCGAAGTTTCCAAAAGGTCGTTGATCAAAGCTCG
CCGCGTTGTTTCATCAAGCCTTACGGTCACCGTAACCAGCAAATCAATATCACTGTGTGGCTTCAGGCCG
CCATCCACTGCGGAGCCGTACAAATGTACGGCCAGCAACGTCGGTTCGAGATGGCGCTCGATGACGCCAA
CTACCTCTGATAGTTGAGTCGATACTTCGGCGATCACCGCTTCCCTCATAACACCCCTTGTATTACTGTT
TATGTAAGCAGACAGTTTTATTGTTCATGATGATATATTTTTATCTTGTGCAATGTAACATCAGAGATTT
TGAGACACAACGTGGCTTTGTTGAATAAATCGAACTTTTGCTGAGTTGAAGGATCAGATCACGCATCTTC
CCGACAACGCAGACCGTTCCGTGGCAAAGCAAAAGTTCAAAATCACCAACTGGTCCACCTACAACAAAGC
TCTCATCAACCGTGGCTCCCTCACTTTCTGGCTGGATGATGGGGCGATTCAGGCGATCCCCATCCAACAG
CCCGCCGTCGAGCGGGCTTTTTTATCCCCGGAAGCCTGTGGATAGAGGGTAGTTATCCACGTGAAACCGC
TAATGCCCCGCAAAGCCTTGATTCACGGGGCTTTCCGGCCCGCTCCAAAAACTATCCACGTGAAATCGCT
AATCAGGGTACGTGAAATCGCTAATCGGAGTACGTGAAATCGCTAATAAGGTCACGTGAAATCGCTAATC
AAAAAGGCACGTGAGAACGCTAATAGCCCTTTCAGATCAACAGCTTGCAAACACCCCTCGCTCCGGCAAG
TAGTTACAGCAAGTAGTATGTTCAATTAGCTTTTCAATTATGAATATATATATCAATTATTGGTCGCCCT
TGGCTTGTGGACAATGCGCTACGCGCACCGGCTCCGCCCGTGGACAACCGCAAGCGGTTGCCCACCGTCG
AGCGCCTTTGCCCACAACCCGGCGGCCGGCCGCAACAGATCGTTTTATAAATTTTTTTTTTTGAAAAAGA
AAAAGCCCGAAAGGCGGCAACCTCTCGGGCTTCTGGATTTCCGATCCCCGGAATTAGATCT
